Addgene plasmid #229383: pXTK146 [Origin_RK2-PaqCI-Compatible_PartType1]
Purpose: XanthoMoClo Golden Gate Part Plasmid for cloning, contains Origin_RK2-PaqCI-Compatible_PartType1
Depositing lab: Michael Springer. Depositing organization: Harvard Medical School. Publication: XanthoMoClo horizontal line A Robust Modular Cloning Genetic Toolkit for the Genera Xanthobacter and Roseixanthobacter. Soltysiak MPM, Ory ALH, Lee AD, Christophersen CE, Jalihal AP, Springer M. ACS Synth Biol. 2025 Apr 18;14(4):1173-1190. doi: 10.1021/acssynbio.4c00806. Epub 2025 Mar 13. PubMed 40080684.
Backbone
  Vector backbone: pXTK
  Vector type: Bacterial Expression
Growth in bacteria
  Bacterial resistance: Ampicillin, 100 μg/mL
  Growth temperature: 37°C
  Growth strain: DH5alpha
  Copy number: Low Copy
Gene/Insert
  Gene/Insert name: RK2-oriT Origin (PaqCI Compatible) (alt name: Origin_RK2-PaqCI-Compatible_PartType1)
  Species: Synthetic
  Cloning method: Restriction Enzyme; 5′ cloning site unknown (unknown if destroyed)
Terms and licenses: Academic/Nonprofit Terms; Industry Terms: Not Available to Industry
How to cite: pXTK146 [Origin_RK2-PaqCI-Compatible_PartType1] was a gift from Michael Springer (Addgene plasmid # 229383 ; http://n2t.net/addgene:229383 ; RRID:Addgene_229383)
