[The description below was written by a language model from this plasmid's Addgene catalogue record and pLannotate feature annotations shown in this document.]
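Description:
pXTK146 is a part plasmid from the XanthoMoClo Golden Gate modular cloning toolkit, which was developed for genetic work in the genera Xanthobacter and Roseixanthobacter. It is built on the pXTK backbone and stores a single reusable module, designated a Type 1 part: a synthetic RK2 replication origin with an origin of transfer, in a version described as PaqCI compatible. That label presumably means the part can be used in assemblies relying on the type IIS enzyme PaqCI, but the record does not describe the sequence changes involved, and neither the flanking restriction sites nor the overhangs are annotated.

The 4,506 nt sequence is maintained in E. coli through a ColE1/pUC-type origin and is selected with ampicillin via the bla gene, which is driven by its own promoter and followed by the phage fd terminator. The catalogue lists the plasmid as low copy, although the annotation tool labels this origin class as high copy; the record does not resolve that difference. The stored part comprises the IncP oriV together with trfA, whose product binds the iterons at oriV to initiate replication and also limits copy number. Together these form the minimal broad-host-range RK2 replicon. Alongside them lie the IncP oriT, traJ (the oriT-recognising protein) and a short fragment of traI. These elements allow a plasmid carrying the module to be mobilised by conjugation when the remaining transfer functions are supplied in trans.

In use, the origin module would be released and combined with other toolkit parts to build broad-host-range, conjugatable vectors for Xanthobacter and related bacteria. No expression cargo is present in this plasmid.
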