Features (pLannotate 1.2.2; 9 found; start..end, strand, type, name):
      1..589     +  rep_origin     ori: high-copy-number ColE1/pMB1/pBR322/pUC origin of replication
    643..1788    -  CDS            trfA: TRFA_ECOLX - Experimental evidence at protein level: Swiss-Prot protein existence level 1. Also involved in plasmid copy number control, promoting intermolecular coupling of protein bound iterons at oriV, which inhibits replication initiation. From Escherichia coli.
   1918..2022    -  CDS            traI (fragment): TRAI6_ECOLX - Experimental evidence at protein level: Swiss-Prot protein existence level 1. The initiation process of transfer DNA synthesis requires the interaction of at least three plasmid-specific components (TraH, I, and J) at the transfer origin resulting in the assembly of a specialised nucleoprotein complex - the relaxosome. Site- and strand-specific cleavage at the transfer origin is dependent on TraI and TraJ. From Escherichia coli.
   2060..2431    -  CDS            traJ: oriT-recognizing protein; traJ
   2464..2573    -  oriT           oriT: incP origin of transfer
   2726..3357    +  rep_origin     oriV: incP origin of replication
   3484..3575    +  promoter       AmpR promoter: bla
   3576..4433    +  CDS            bla: BLAT_ECOLX - Experimental evidence at protein level: Swiss-Prot protein existence level 1. TEM-type are the most prevalent beta-lactamases in enterobacteria; they hydrolyze the beta-lactam bond in susceptible beta-lactam antibiotics, thus conferring resistance to penicillins and cephalosporins. TEM-3 and TEM-4 are capable of hydrolyzing cefotaxime and ceftazidime. TEM-5 is capable of hydrolyzing ceftazidime. TEM-6 is capable of hydrolyzing ceftazidime and aztreonam. TEM-8/CAZ-2, TEM- 16/CAZ-7 and TEM-24/CAZ-6 are markedly active against ceftazidime. IRT- 4 shows resistance to beta-lactamase in
   4440..4479    +  terminator     fd terminator: central terminator from bacteriophage fd (Otsuka and Kunisawa, 1982)
>Addgene plasmid #229383 | pXTK146 [Origin_RK2-PaqCI-Compatible_PartType1] | addgene full sequence | sequence record 464865 | Addgene NGS Result
TTGAGATCCTTTTTTTCTGCGCGTAATCTGCTGCTTGCAAACAAAAAAACCACCGCTACCAGCGGTGGTT
TGTTTGCCGGATCAAGAGCTACCAACTCTTTTTCCGAAGGTAACTGGCTTCAGCAGAGCGCAGATACCAA
ATACTGTTCTTCTAGTGTAGCCGTAGTTAGGCCACCACTTCAAGAACTCTGTAGCACCGCCTACATACCT
CGCTCTGCTAATCCTGTTACCAGTGGCTGCTGCCAGTGGCGATAAGTCGTGTCTTACCGGGTTGGACTCA
AGACGATAGTTACCGGATAAGGCGCAGCGGTCGGGCTGAACGGGGGGTTCGTGCACACAGCCCAGCTTGG
AGCGAACGACCTACACCGAACTGAGATACCTACAGCGTGAGCTATGAGAAAGCGCCACGCTTCCCGAAGG
GAGAAAGGCGGACAGGTATCCGGTAAGCGGCAGGGTCGGAACAGGAGAGCGCACGAGGGAGCTTCCAGGG
GGAAACGCCTGGTATCTTTATAGTCCTGTCGGGTTTCGCCACCTCTGACTTGAGCGTCGATTTTTGTGAT
GCTCGTCAGGGGGGCGGAGCCTATGGAAAAACGCCAGCAACGCGAGTCGGTCTCTCCGAGGAACTGACCC
CACAAGGCCCTAGCGTTTGCAATGCACCAGGTCATCATTGACCCAGGCGTGTTCCACCAGGCCGCTGCCT
CGCAACTCTTCGCAGGCTTCGCCGACCTGCTCGCGCCACTTCTTCACGCGGGTGGAATCCGATCCGCACA
TGAGGCGGAAGGTTTCCAGCTTGAGCGGGTACGGCTCCCGGTGCGAGCTGAAATAGTCGAACATCCGTCG
GGCCGTCGGCGACAGCTTGCGGTACTTCTCCCATATGAATTTCGTGTAGTGGTCGCCAGCAAACAGCACG
ACGATTTCCTCGTCGATCAGGACCTGGCAACGGGACGTTTTCTTGCCACGGTCCAGGACGCGGAAGCGGT
GCAGCAGCGACACCGATTCCAGGTGCCCAACGCGGTCGGACGTGAAGCCCATCGCCGTCGCCTGTAGGCG
CGACAGGCATTCCTCGGCCTTCGTGTAATACCGGCCATTGATCGACCAGCCCAGGTCCTGGCAAAGCTCG
TAGAACGTGAAGGTGATCGGCTCGCCGATAGGGGTGCGCTTCGCGTACTCCAAGACCTGCTGCCACACCA
GTTCGTCATCGTCGGCCCGCAGCTCGACGCCGGTGTAGGTGATCTTCACGTCCTTGTTGACGTGGAAAAT
GACCTTGTTTTGCAGCGCCTCGCGCGGGATTTTCTTGTTGCGCGTGGTGAACAGGGCAGAGCGGGCCGTG
TCGTTTGGCATCGCTCGCATCGTGTCCGGCCACGGCGCAATATCGAACAAGGAAAGCTGCATTTCCTTGA
TCTGCTGCTTCGTGTGTTTCAGCAACGCGGCCTGCTTGGCCTCGCTGACCTGTTTTGCCAGGTCCTCGCC
GGCGGTTTTTCGCTTCTTGGTCGTCATAGTTCCTCGCGTGTCGATGGTCATCGACTTCGCCAAACCTGCC
GCCTCCTGTTCGAGACGACGCGAACGCTCCACGGCGGCCGATGGCGCGGGCAGGGCAGGGGGAGCCAGTT
GCACGCTGTCGCGCTCGATCTTGGCCGTAGCTTGCTGGACCATCGAGCCGACGGACTGGAAGGTTTCGCG
GGGCGCACGCATGACGGTGCGGCTTGCGATGGTTTCGGCATCCTCGGCGGAAAACCCCGCGTCGATCAGT
TCTTGCCTGTATGCCTTCCGGTCAAACGTCCGATTCATTCACCCTCCTTGCGGGATTGCCCCGACTCACG
CCGGGGCAATGTGCCCTTATTCCTGATTTGACCCGCCTGGTGCCTTGGTGTCCAGATAATCCACCTTATC
GGCAATGAAGTCGGTCCCGTAGACCGTCTGGCCGTCCTTCTCGTACTTGGTATTCCGAATCTTGCCCTGC
ACGAATACCAGCTCCGCGAAGTCGCTCTTCTTGATGGAGCGCATGGGGACGTGCTTGGCAATCACGCGCA
CCCCCCGGCCGTTTTAGCGGCTAAAAAAGTCATGGCTCTGCCCTCGGGCGGACCACGCCCATCATGACCT
TGCCAAGCTCGTCCTGCTTCTCTTCGATCTTCGCCAGCAGGGCGAGGATCGTGGCATCACCGAACCGCGC
CGTGCGCGGGTCGTCGGTGAGCCAGAGTTTCAGCAGGCCGCCCAGGCGGCCCAGGTCGCCATTGATGCGG
GCCAGCTCGCGGACGTGCTCATAGTCCACGACGCCCGTGATTTTGTAGCCCTGGCCGACGGCCAGCAGGT
AGGCCTACAGGCTCATGCCGGCCGCCGCCGCCTTTTCCTCAATCGCTCTTCGTTCGTCTGGAAGGCAGTA
CACCTTGATAGGTGGGCTGCCCTTCCTGGTTGGCTTGGTTTCATCAGCCATCCGCTTGCCCTCATCTGTT
ACGCCGGCGGTAGCCGGCCAGCCTCGCAGAGCAGGATTCCCGTTGAGCACCGCCAGGTGCGAATAAGGGA
CAGTGAAGAAGGAACACCCGCTCGCGGGTGGGCCTACTTCACCTATCCTGCCCGGCTGACGCCGTTGGAT
ACACCAAGGAAAGTCTACACGAACCCTTTGGCAAAATCCTGTATATCGTGCGAAAAAGGATGGATATACC
GAAAAAATCGCTATAATGACCCCGAAGCAGGGTTATGCAGCGGAAAAGATCCGTCGACCCTTTCCGACGC
TCACCGGGCTGGTTGCCCTCGCCGCTGGGCTGGCGGCCGTCTATGGCCCTGCAAACGCGCCAGAAACGCC
GTCGAAGCCGTGTGCGAGACACCGCGGCCGCCGGCGTTGTGGATACCTCGCGGAAAACTTGGCCCTCACT
GACAGATGAGGGGCGGACGTTGACACTTGAGGGGCCGACTCACCCGGCGCGGCGTTGACAGATGAGGGGC
AGGCTCGATTTCGGCCGGCGACGTGGAGCTGGCCAGCCTCGCAAATCGGCGAAAACGCCTGATTTTACGC
GAGTTTCCCACAGATGATGTGGACAAGCCTGGGGATAAGTGCCCTGCGGTATTGACACTTGAGGGGCGCG
ACTACTGACAGATGAGGGGCGCGATCCTTGACACTTGAGGGGCAGAGTGCTGACAGATGAGGGGCGCACC
TATTGACATTTGAGGGGCTGTCCACAGGCAGAAAATCCAGCATTTGCAAGGGTTTCCGCCCGTTTTTCGG
CCACCGCTAACCTGTCTTTTAACCTGCTTTTAAACCAATATTTATAAACCTTGTTTTTAACCAGGGCTGC
GCCCTGTGCGCGTGACCGCGCACGCCGAAGGGGGGTGCCCCCCCTTCTCGAACCCTCCCGGCCCGCTAAC
GCGGGCCTCCCATCCCCCCAGGGGCTGCGCCCCTCGGCCGCGAACGGCCTCACCCCAAAAATGGCAGCCC
AATTGAGACCAGAGTAGCCCGCCTAATGAGCGGGCTTTTTTTTAATTCCCCTATTTGTTTATTTTTCTAA
ATACATTCAAATATGTATCCGCTCATGAGACAATAACCCTGATAAATGCTTCAATAATATTGAAAAAGGA
AGAGTATGAGCATTCAGCATTTTCGTGTGGCGCTGATTCCGTTTTTTGCGGCGTTTTGCCTGCCGGTGTT
TGCGCATCCGGAAACCCTGGTGAAAGTGAAAGATGCGGAAGATCAACTGGGTGCGCGCGTGGGCTATATT
GAACTGGATCTGAACAGCGGCAAAATTCTGGAATCTTTTCGTCCGGAAGAACGTTTTCCGATGATGAGCA
CCTTTAAAGTGCTGCTGTGCGGTGCGGTTCTGAGCCGTGTGGATGCGGGCCAGGAACAACTGGGCCGTCG
TATTCATTATAGCCAGAACGATCTGGTGGAATATAGCCCGGTGACCGAAAAACATCTGACCGATGGCATG
ACCGTGCGTGAACTGTGCAGCGCGGCGATTACCATGAGCGATAACACCGCGGCGAACCTGCTGCTGACGA
CCATTGGCGGTCCGAAAGAACTGACCGCGTTTCTGCATAACATGGGCGATCATGTGACCCGTCTGGATCG
TTGGGAACCGGAACTGAACGAAGCGATTCCGAACGATGAACGTGATACCACCATGCCGGCAGCAATGGCG
ACCACCCTGCGTAAACTGCTGACGGGTGAGCTGCTGACCCTGGCAAGCCGCCAGCAACTGATTGATTGGA
TGGAAGCGGATAAAGTGGCGGGTCCGCTGCTGCGTAGCGCGCTGCCGGCTGGCTGGTTTATTGCGGATAA
AAGCGGTGCGGGCGAACGTGGCAGCCGTGGCATTATTGCGGCGCTGGGCCCGGATGGTAAACCGAGCCGT
ATTGTGGTGATTTATACCACCGGCAGCCAGGCGACGATGGATGAACGTAACCGTCAGATTGCGGAAATTG
GCGCGAGCCTGATTAAACATTGGTAAACCGATACAATTAAAGGCTCCTTTTGGAGCCTTTTTTTTTGGAC
GACCCTTGTCAGATCAAAGGATCTTC
